>Addgene plasmid #44140 | p6669 MSCV-IP N-HAonly 2aE6 | addgene partial sequence | sequence record 63312 | pLXSN5 5'-CCCTTGAACCTCCTCGTTCGACC-3'
TCTTTTCGCCCTCCTCCTTCTCTGGCGCCGGAATTAGATCTGCCACCATGCTCGATGGAGGATACCCATA
CGATGTTCCAGATTACGCTGCTCGAGGTTATCAAACAAGTTTGTACAAAAAAGTTGGCTCTGAGGAGAAT
CCATGCCCTAGGAACATCTTTTTGCTTTGCAAAGAGTATGGTTTGGAGCTAGAGGATTTGCGATTGCTCT
GTGTATGGTGCAAACGGCCGTTATCAGAGGCTGACATATGGGCATTTGCAATAAAAGAACTGTTTGTAGT
GTGGAGAAAGGGCTTCCCATTTGGAGCCTGCGGAAAATGCCTGATTGCAGCAGGAAAACTTAGACAATAC
AGACATTGGCATTACTCATGCTACGGAGACACAGTGGAGACTGAGACAGGAATACCCATACCTCAGCTGT
TTATGAGATGCTATATTTGCCATAAGCCCCTGAGCTGGGAGGAGAAGGAGGCATTACTAGTTGGAAACAA
GCGTTTCCACAACATATCAGGCCGGTGGACGGGACATTGCATGAACTGCGGGTCATCATGCACGGCAACC
GACCCAGCCTCAAGGACATTACACTAATACCCAACTTTCTTGTACAAAGTGGTTCGATAACGAATTCCGC
CCCCCCCCCCTAACGTTACTGGCCGAAGCCGCTTGGAATAAGGCCGGGGTGCGTTTGTCTATATGTTATT
TTCCACCATA
