[The description below was written by a language model from this plasmid's Addgene catalogue record.]
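Description:
p6669 MSCV-IP N-HAonly 2aE6 is a retroviral mammalian expression plasmid built on the MSCV-IP N-HAonly backbone, a murine stem cell virus–derived vector of about 8.1 kb that reaches roughly 8.6 kb with its insert. It is propagated in E. coli under ampicillin selection; the record lists the copy number as unknown and does not describe the bacterial origin of replication. No feature table is provided, so the layout of individual elements can only be inferred from the catalogue fields.

The payload is the E6 open reading frame of human papillomavirus type 2a (about 500 bp), introduced by Gateway recombination cloning and transcribed from the MSCV long terminal repeat, which serves as the promoter in the integrated provirus. The backbone supplies an N-terminal HA epitope tag, and the viral ORF was deliberately cloned without its own initiating ATG, so translation can begin only at the tag and all of the E6 protein produced carries HA. Downstream, an internal ribosome entry site drives translation of the puromycin resistance protein from the same transcript, which links drug selection to expression of the tagged E6 message.

As a retroviral transfer vector, it is intended to be packaged into virus particles and used to transduce mammalian cells, allowing puromycin selection of stable populations expressing HA-E6. The uniform HA tag makes the protein suitable for detection and immunoprecipitation. The associated publication title indicates that the plasmid belongs to a comparative study of host cellular binding partners of E6 proteins across different papillomavirus types.
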