Addgene plasmid #44140: p6669 MSCV-IP N-HAonly 2aE6
Depositing lab: Peter Howley. Depositing organization: Harvard Medical School. Publication: Comprehensive analysis of host cellular interactions with human papillomavirus E6 proteins identifies new E6 binding partners and reflects viral diversity. White EA, Kramer RE, Tan MJ, Hayes SD, Harper JW, Howley PM. J Virol. 2012 Dec;86(24):13174-86. doi: 10.1128/JVI.02172-12. Epub 2012 Sep 26. PubMed 23015706.
Backbone
  Vector backbone: MSCV-IP N-HAonly
  Backbone size w/o insert (bp): 8100
  Total vector size (bp): 8600
  Modifications to backbone: Retroviral vector for HA-tagged HPV2a E6 expression. No starting ATG in viral ORF, translation begins from tag only. Puro resistance protein expressed from an IRES.
  Vector type: Mammalian Expression, Retroviral
  Selectable markers: Puromycin
Growth in bacteria
  Bacterial resistance: Ampicillin, 100 μg/mL
  Growth temperature: 37°C
  Growth strain: DH5alpha
  Copy number: Unknown
Gene/Insert
  Gene/Insert name: HPV2a E6
  Species: HPV2a
  Insert size (bp): 500
  Promoter: MSCV LTR
  Tag / fusion protein: HA (N terminal on backbone)
  Cloning method: Gateway Cloning
  Sequencing primers: 5′ 5' CTACATCGTGACCTGGGAAGC 3'
Resource information
  A portion of this plasmid was derived from a plasmid made by: From DKFZ.
Terms and licenses: Academic/Nonprofit Terms; Industry Terms: Not Available to Industry
Depositor comments: DKFZ is the co-provider of this plasmid.
How to cite: p6669 MSCV-IP N-HAonly 2aE6 was a gift from Peter Howley (Addgene plasmid # 44140 ; http://n2t.net/addgene:44140 ; RRID:Addgene_44140)
